>Addgene plasmid #127102 | pFRT_TO_FlagHA_USP10 | addgene full sequence | sequence record 251937 | Addgene NGS Result
GAGGTCGCTGAGTAGTGCGCGAGCAAAATTTAAGCTACAACAAGGCAAGGCTTGACCGACAATTGCATGA
AGAATCTGCTTAGGGTTAGGCGTTTTGCGCTGCTTCGCGATGTACGGGCCAGATATACGCGTTGACATTG
ATTATTGACTAGTTATTAATAGTAATCAATTACGGGGTCATTAGTTCATAGCCCATATATGGAGTTCCGC
GTTACATAACTTACGGTAAATGGCCCGCCTGGCTGACCGCCCAACGACCCCCGCCCATTGACGTCAATAA
TGACGTATGTTCCCATAGTAACGCCAATAGGGACTTTCCATTGACGTCAATGGGTGGAGTATTTACGGTA
AACTGCCCACTTGGCAGTACATCAAGTGTATCATATGCCAAGTACGCCCCCTATTGACGTCAATGACGGT
AAATGGCCCGCCTGGCATTATGCCCAGTACATGACCTTATGGGACTTTCCTACTTGGCAGTACATCTACG
TATTAGTCATCGCTATTACCATGGTGATGCGGTTTTGGCAGTACATCAATGGGCGTGGATAGCGGTTTGA
CTCACGGGGATTTCCAAGTCTCCACCCCATTGACGTCAATGGGAGTTTGTTTTGGCACCAAAATCAACGG
GACTTTCCAAAATGTCGTAACAACTCCGCCCCATTGACGCAAATGGGCGGTAGGCGTGTACGGTGGGAGG
TCTATATAAGCAGAGCTCTCCCTATCAGTGATAGAGATCTCCCTATCAGTGATAGAGATCGTCGACGAGC
TCGTTTAGTGAACCGTCAGATCGCCTGGAGACGCCATCCACGCTGTTTTGACCTCCATAGAAGACACCGG
GACCGATCCAGCCTCCGGACTCTAGCGTTTAAACTTAAGCTTGGTACCATGGACTACAAGGACGACGATG
ACAAGTACCCTTATGACGTGCCCGATTACGCTTTGAACCAGATATCAACAAGTTTGTACAAAAAAGCAGG
CTTCATGGCCCTCCACAGCCCGCAGTATATTTTTGGAGATTTTAGCCCTGATGAATTCAATCAATTCTTT
GTGACTCCTCGATCTTCAGTTGAGCTTCCTCCATACAGTGGAACAGTTCTGTGTGGCACACAGGCTGTGG
ATAAACTACCTGATGGACAAGAATATCAGAGAATTGAGTTTGGTGTCGATGAAGTCATTGAACCCAGTGA
CACTTTGCCGAGAACCCCCAGCTACAGTATTTCAAGCACACTGAACCCTCAGGCCCCTGAATTTATTCTC
GGTTGTACAGCTTCCAAAATAACCCCTGATGGTATCACTAAAGAAGCAAGCTATGGCTCCATCGACTGCC
AGTACCCAGGCTCTGCCCTCGCTTTGGATGGAAGTTCTAATGTGGAGGCGGAAGTTTTGGAAAATGATGG
TGTCTCAGGTGGTCTTGGACAAAGGGAGCGTAAAAAGAAGAAAAAGCGGCCACCTGGATATTACAGCTAT
TTGAAAGATGGTGGCGATGATAGTATCTCCACAGAAGCCCTGGTCAATGGCCATGCCAATTCAGCAGTCC
CGAACAGTGTCAGTGCAGAGGATGCAGAATTTATGGGTGACATGCCCCCGTCAGTTACGCCCAGGACTTG
TAACAGCCCCCAGAACTCCACAGACTCTGTCAGTGACATTGTGCCTGACAGTCCTTTCCCCGGAGCACTC
GGCAGTGACACCAGGACTGCAGGGCAGCCAGAGGGGGGCCCCGGGGCTGATTTTGGTCAGTCCTGCTTCC
CTGCAGAGGCTGGCAGAGACACCCTGTCAAGGACAGCTGGGGCTCAGCCCTGCGTTGGTACCGATACTAC
TGAAAACCTTGGAGTTGCTAATGGACAAATACTTGAATCCTCGGGTGAGGGCACAGCTACCAACGGGGTG
GAGTTGCACACCACGGAAAGCATAGACTTGGACCCAACCAAACCCGAGAGTGCATCACCTCCTGCTGACG
GCACGGGCTCTGCATCAGGCACCCTTCCTGTCAGCCAGCCCAAGTCCTGGGCCAGCCTCTTTCATGATTC
TAAGCCCTCTTCCTCCTCGCCGGTGGCCTATGTGGAAACTAAGTATTCCCCTCCCGCCATATCTCCCCTG
GTTTCTGAAAAGCAGGTTGAAGTCAAAGAAGGGCTTGTTCCGGTTTCAGAGGATCCTGTAGCCATAAAGA
TTGCAGAGTTGCTGGAGAATGTAACCCTAATCCATAAACCAGTGTCGTTGCAACCCCGTGGGCTGATCAA
TAAAGGGAACTGGTGCTACATTAATGCTACACTGCAGGCATTGGTTGCTTGCCCGCCGATGTACCACCTG
ATGAAGTTCATTCCTCTGTATTCCAAAGTGCAAAGGCCTTGTACGTCAACACCCATGATAGACAGCTTTG
TTCGGCTAATGAATGAGTTCACTAATATGCCAGTACCTCCAAAACCCCGACAAGCTCTTGGAGATAAAAT
CGTGAGGGATATTCGCCCTGGAGCTGCCTTTGAGCCCACATATATTTACAGACTCCTGACAGTTAACAAG
TCAAGCCTGTCTGAAAAGGGTCGACAAGAAGATGCTGAGGAATACTTAGGCTTCATTCTAAATGGACTTC
ATGAGGAAATGTTGAACCTAAAGAAGCTTCTCTCACCAAGTAATGAAAAACTTACGATTTCCAACGGCCC
CAAAAACCACTCGGTCAATGAAGAAGAGCAGGAAGAACAAGGTGAAGGAAGCGAGGATGAATGGGAACAA
GTGGGCCCCCGGAACAAGACTTCCGTCACCCGCCAGGCGGATTTTGTTCAGACTCCAATCACCGGCATTT
TTGGTGGACACATCAGGTCTGTGGTTTACCAGCAGAGTTCAAAAGAATCTGCCACTTTGCAGCCATTTTT
CACGTTGCAGTTGGATATCCAGTCAGACAAGATACGCACAGTCCAGGATGCACTGGAGAGCTTGGTGGCA
AGAGAATCTGTCCAAGGTTATACCACAAAAACCAAACAAGAGGTTGAGATAAGTCGAAGAGTGACTCTGG
AAAAACTCCCTCCTGTCCTCGTGCTGCACCTGAAACGATTCGTTTATGAGAAGACTGGTGGGTGCCAGAA
GCTTATCAAAAATATTGAATATCCTGTGGACTTGGAAATTAGTAAAGAACTGCTTTCTCCAGGGGTTAAA
AATAAGAATTTTAAATGCCACCGAACCTATCGGCTGTTTGCAGTGGTCTACCATCACGGCAACAGTGCGA
CGGGCGGCCATTACACTACAGACGTCTTCCAGATCGGTCTGAATGGCTGGCTGCGCATCGATGACCAGAC
AGTCAAGGTGATCAACCAGTACCAGGTGGTGAAACCAACTGCTGAACGCACAGCCTACCTCCTGTATTAC
CGCCGAGTGGACCTGCTGTAATACCCAGCTTTCTTGTACAAAGTGGTTGATATCCAGCACAGTGGCGGCC
GCTCAAGTCTAGAGGGCCCGCGGTTCGAAGGTAAGCCTATCCCTAACCCTCTCCTCGGTCTCGATTCTAC
GCGTACCTGATCCGCGGCCGCATAGATAACTGATCCAGTGTGCCTCGAGTCTAGAGGGCCCGTTTAAACC
CGCTGATCAGCCTCGACTGTGCCTTCTAGTTGCCAGCCATCTGTTGTTTGCCCCTCCCCCGTGCCTTCCT
TGACCCTGGAAGGTGCCACTCCCACTGTCCTTTCCTAATAAAATGAGGAAATTGCATCGCATTGTCTGAG
TAGGTGTCATTCTATTCTGGGGGGTGGGGTGGGGCAGGACAGCAAGGGGGAGGATTGGGAAGACAATAGC
AGGCATGCTGGGGATGCGGTGGGCTCTATGGCTTCTGAGGCGGAAAGAACCAGCTGGGGCTCTAGGGGGT
ATCCCC
[124 nt withheld, positions 3857-3980]
C
[91 nt withheld, positions 3982-4072]
AGGGTGATGGTTCACGTACCTAGAAGTTCCTATTCCGAAGTTCCTATTCTCTAGAAAGTATAGGAACTTC
CTTGGCCAAAAAGCCTGAACTCACCGCGACGTCTGTCGAGAAGTTTCTGATCGAAAAGTTCGACAGCGTC
TCCGACCTGATGCAGCTCTCGGAGGGCGAAGAATCTCGTGCTTTCAGCTTCGATGTAGGAGGGCGTGGAT
ATGTCCTGCGGGTAAATAGCTGCGCCGATGGTTTCTACAAAGATCGTTATGTTTATCGGCACTTTGCATC
GGCCGCGCTCCCGATTCCGGAAGTGCTTGACATTGGGGAATTCAGCGAGAGCCTGACCTATTGCATCTCC
CGCCGTGCACAGGGTGTCACGTTGCAAGACCTGCCTGAAACCGAACTGCCCGCTGTTCTGCAGCCGGTCG
CGGAGGCCATGGATGCGATCGCTGCGGCCGATCTTAGCCAGACGAGCGGGTTCGGCCCATTCGGACCGCA
AGGAATCGGTCAATACACTACATGGCGTGATTTCATATGCGCGATTGCTGATCCCCATGTGTATCACTGG
CAAACTGTGATGGACGACACCGTCAGTGCGTCCGTCGCGCAGGCTCTCGATGAGCTGATGCTTTGGGCCG
AGGACTGCCCCGAAGTCCGGCACCTCGTGCACGCGGATTTCGGCTCCAACAATGTCCTGACGGACAATGG
CCGCATAACAGCGGTCATTGACTGGAGCGAGGCGATGTTCGGGGATTCCCAATACGAGGTCGCCAACATC
TTCTTCTGGAGGCCGTGGTTGGCTTGTATGGAGCAGCAGACGCGCTACTTCGAGCGGAGGCATCCGGAGC
TTGCAGGATCGCCGCGGCTCCGGGCGTATATGCTCCGCATTGGTCTTGACCAACTCTATCAGAGCTTGGT
TGACGGCAATTTCGATGATGCAGCTTGGGCGCAGGGTCGATGCGACGCAATCGTCCGATCCGGAGCCGGG
ACTGTCGGGCGTACACAAATCGCCCGCAGAAGCGCGGCCGTCTGGACCGATGGCTGTGTAGAAGTACTCG
CCGATAGTGGAAACCGACGCCCCAGCACTCGTCCGAGGGCAAAGGAATAGCACGTACTACGAGATTTCGA
TTCCACCGCCGCCTTCTATGAAAGGTTGGGCTTCGGAATCGTTTTCCGGGACGCCGGCTGGATGATCCTC
CAGCGCGGGGATCTCATGCTGGAGTTCTTCGCCCACCCCAACTTGTTTATTGCAGCTTATAATGGTTACA
AATAAAGCAATAGCATCACAAATTTCACAAATAAAGCATTTTTTTCACTGCATTCTAGTTGTGGTTTGTC
CAAACTCATCAATGTATCTTATCATGTCTGTATACCGTCGACCTCTAGCTAGAGCTTGGCGTAATCATGG
TCATAGCTGTTTCCTGTGTGAAATTGTTATCCGCTCACAATTCCACACAACATACGAGCCGGAAGCATAA
AGTGTAAAGCCTGGGGTGCCTAATGAGTGAGCTAACTCACATTAATTGCGTTGCGCTCACTGCCCGCTTT
CCAGTCGGGAAACCTGTCGTGCCAGCTGCATTAATGAATCGGCCAACGCGCGGGGAGAGGCGGTTTGCGT
ATTGGGCGCTCTTCCGCTTCCTCGCTCACTGACTCGCTGCGCTCGGTCGTTCGGCTGCGGCGAGCGGTAT
CAGCTCACTCAAAGGCGGTAATACGGTTATCCACAGAATCAGGGGATAACGCAGGAAAGAACATGTGAGC
AAAAGGCCAGCAAAAGGCCAGGAACCGTAAAAAGGCCGCGTTGCTGGCGTTTTTCCATAGGCTCCGCCCC
CCTGACGAGCATCACAAAAATCGACGCTCAAGTCAGAGGTGGCGAAACCCGACAGGACTATAAAGATACC
AGGCGTTTCCCCCTGGAAGCTCCCTCGTGCGCTCTCCTGTTCCGACCCTGCCGCTTACCGGATACCTGTC
CGCCTTTCTCCCTTCGGGAAGCGTGGCGCTTTCTCATAGCTCACGCTGTAGGTATCTCAGTTCGGTGTAG
GTCGTTCGCTCCAAGCTGGGCTGTGTGCACGAACCCCCCGTTCAGCCCGACCGCTGCGCCTTATCCGGTA
ACTATCGTCTTGAGTCCAACCCGGTAAGACACGACTTATCGCCACTGGCAGCAGCCACTGGTAACAGGAT
TAGCAGAGCGAGGTATGTAGGCGGTGCTACAGAGTTCTTGAAGTGGTGGCCTAACTACGGCTACACTAGA
AGAACAGTATTTGGTATCTGCGCTCTGCTGAAGCCAGTTACCTTCGGAAAAAGAGTTGGTAGCTCTTGAT
CCGGCAAACAAACCACCGCTGGTAGCGGTGGTTTTTTTGTTTGCAAGCAGCAGATTACGCGCAGAAAAAA
AGGATCTCAAGAAGATCCTTTGATCTTTTCTACGGGGTCTGACGCTCAGTGGAACGAAAACTCACGTTAA
GGGATTTTGGTCATGAGATTATCAAAAAGGATCTTCACCTAGATCCTTTTAAATTAAAAATGAAGTTTTA
AATCAATCTAAAGTATATATGAGTAAACTTGGTCTGACAGTTACCAATGCTTAATCAGTGAGGCACCTAT
CTCAGCGATCTGTCTATTTCGTTCATCCATAGTTGCCTGACTCCCCGTCGTGTAGATAACTACGATACGG
GAGGGCTTACCATCTGGCCCCAGTGCTGCAATGATACCGCGAGACCCACGCTCACCGGCTCCAGATTTAT
CAGCAATAAACCAGCCAGCCGGAAGGGCCGAGCGCAGAAGTGGTCCTGCAACTTTATCCGCCTCCATCCA
GTCTATTAATTGTTGCCGGGAAGCTAGAGTAAGTAGTTCGCCAGTTAATAGTTTGCGCAACGTTGTTGCC
ATTGCTACAGGCATCGTGGTGTCACGCTCGTCGTTTGGTATGGCTTCATTCAGCTCCGGTTCCCAACGAT
CAAGGCGAGTTACATGATCCCCCATGTTGTGCAAAAAAGCGGTTAGCTCCTTCGGTCCTCCGATCGTTGT
CAGAAGTAAGTTGGCCGCAGTGTTATCACTCATGGTTATGGCAGCACTGCATAATTCTCTTACTGTCATG
CCATCCGTAAGATGCTTTTCTGTGACTGGTGAGTACTCAACCAAGTCATTCTGAGAATAGTGTATGCGGC
GACCGAGTTGCTCTTGCCCGGCGTCAATACGGGATAATACCGCGCCACATAGCAGAACTTTAAAAGTGCT
CATCATTGGAAAACGTTCTTCGGGGCGAAAACTCTCAAGGATCTTACCGCTGTTGAGATCCAGTTCGATG
TAACCCACTCGTGCACCCAACTGATCTTCAGCATCTTTTACTTTCACCAGCGTTTCTGGGTGAGCAAAAA
CAGGAAGGCAAAATGCCGCAAAAAAGGGAATAAGGGCGACACGGAAATGTTGAATACTCATACTCTTCCT
TTTTCAATATTATTGAAGCATTTATCAGGGTTATTGTCTCATGAGCGGATACATATTTGAATGTATTTAG
AAAAATAAACAAATAGGGGTTCCGCGCACATTTCCCCGAAAAGTGCCACCTGACGTCGACGGATCGGGAG
ATCTCCCGATCCCCTATGGTGCACTCTCAGTACAATCTGCTCTGATGCCGCATAGTTAAGCCAGTATCTG
CTCCCTGCTTGTGTGTTG
Features (pLannotate 1.2.2; 25 found; start..end, strand, type, name):
    134..513     +  enhancer       CMV enhancer: human cytomegalovirus immediate early enhancer
    514..717     +  promoter       CMV promoter: human cytomegalovirus (CMV) immediate early promoter
    719..738     +  promoter       PLtetO-1 promoter (fragment): modified phage lambda PL promoter with tet operator sites (Lutz and Bujard, 1997)
    740..759     +  promoter       PLtetO-1 promoter (fragment): modified phage lambda PL promoter with tet operator sites (Lutz and Bujard, 1997)
    767..800     +  promoter       TRE3GV promoter (fragment): 3rd-generation Tet-responsive promoter that can be activated by binding of Tet-On® 3G, optimized for retroviral and lentiviral vectors
    895..915     +  CDS            FLAG (fragment): FLAG® epitope tag, followed by an enterokinase cleavage site
    958..982     +  protein_bind   attB1: mutant version of attB; recombination site for the Gateway® BP reaction BP Clonase™
    985..3378    +  CDS            USP10: UBP10_HUMAN - Also known as KIAA0190. Experimental evidence at protein level: Swiss-Prot protein existence level 1. Hydrolase that can remove conjugated ubiquitin from target proteins such as p53/TP53, BECN1, SNX3 and CFTR. Acts as an essential regulator of p53/TP53 stability: in unstressed cells, specifically deubiquitinates p53/TP53 in the cytoplasm, leading to counteract MDM2 action and stabilize p53/TP53. Following DNA damage, translocates to the nucleus and deubiquitinates p53/TP53, leading to regulate the p53/TP53-dependent DNA damage response. Component of a regulatory loop that control
   3383..3407    -  protein_bind   attB2: mutant version of attB; recombination site for the Gateway® BP reaction BP Clonase™
   3460..3501    +  CDS            V5 tag: epitope tag from simian virus 5
   3587..3811    +  polyA_signal   bGH poly(A) signal: bovine growth hormone polyadenylation signal
   3815..3836    +  promoter       SV40 promoter (fragment): SV40 enhancer and early promoter
   3857..4090    +  rep_origin     f1 ori (fragment) (sequence partly withheld): f1 bacteriophage origin of replication; arrow indicates direction of (+) strand synthesis
   4095..4142    +  protein_bind   FRT: FLP-mediated recombination occurs in the 8-bp core sequence TCTAGAAA (Turan and Bode, 2011). FLP recombinase from the Saccharomyces cerevisiae 2μ plasmid
   4150..5172    +  CDS            HygR: aminoglycoside phosphotransferase from E. coli; aph(4)-Ia; confers resistance to hygromycin
   5182..5307    +  CDS            ble (fragment): BLE_KLEPN - Experimental evidence at protein level: Swiss-Prot protein existence level 1. Binding protein with a strong affinity to the bleomycin family of antibiotics. Binds to CL990; an antimitotic-antibiotic compound. From Klebsiella pneumoniae.
   5302..5423    +  polyA_signal   SV40 poly(A) signal: SV40 polyadenylation signal
   5496..5512    -  protein_bind   lac operator: The lac repressor binds to the lac operator to inhibit transcription in E. coli. This inhibition can be relieved by adding lactose or isopropyl-β-D-thiogalactopyranoside (IPTG). lac repressor encoded by lacI
   5520..5550    -  promoter       lac promoter: promoter for the E. coli lac operon
   5565..5586    -  protein_bind   CAP binding site: CAP binding activates transcription in the presence of cAMP. E. coli catabolite activator protein
   5599..5691    -  CDS            lacI (fragment): lac repressor; lacI; The lac repressor binds to the lac operator to inhibit transcription in E. coli. This inhibition can be relieved by adding lactose or isopropyl-β-D-thiogalactopyranoside (IPTG).
   5874..6462    -  rep_origin     ori: high-copy-number ColE1/pMB1/pBR322/pUC origin of replication
   6633..7493    -  CDS            AmpR: β-lactamase; bla; confers resistance to ampicillin, carbenicillin, and related antibiotics
   7494..7598    -  promoter       AmpR promoter: bla
   7657..7709    -  misc_feature   bom (fragment): basis of mobility region from pBR322
