[The description below was written by a language model from this plasmid's Addgene catalogue record and pLannotate feature annotations shown in this document.]
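Description:
pFRT_TO_FlagHA_USP10 is a mammalian expression plasmid of about 7.7 kb, made by Gateway recombination of human USP10 into the pFRT_TO_FlagHA_dest destination backbone. It is propagated in E. coli through a high-copy ColE1/pUC-type origin and selected with ampicillin (AmpR under its own bla promoter). Short annotated fragments of f1 ori, the SV40 promoter, lacI, ble and bom appear to be backbone remnants rather than functional parts.

The expression cassette consists of the CMV immediate-early enhancer and promoter followed directly by two short tet operator-type matches, the arrangement expected for a tetracycline-regulated ("TO") CMV promoter. In cells expressing the Tet repressor, such a promoter is held off until tetracycline or doxycycline is added. Downstream lie a FLAG tag sequence, an attB1 site, the full USP10 coding sequence (a ubiquitin-specific deubiquitinase), attB2 and the bGH polyadenylation signal. The plasmid name indicates an N-terminal FLAG-HA tandem tag, although only the FLAG portion was annotated. A V5 tag sequence sits after attB2, but the record does not say whether it is in frame or translated.

An FRT site is placed immediately upstream of a hygromycin resistance coding sequence that has an SV40 poly(A) signal but no complete promoter annotated in front of it. This layout is typical of FLP-mediated integration systems: recombination into a genomic FRT landing site places HygR behind a resident promoter, so hygromycin selects correctly integrated, single-copy isogenic lines. The associated publication concerns the G3BP1-family–USP10 complex and the rescue of ubiquitinated 40S subunits from stalled ribosomes. This fits use of the plasmid for inducible expression of tagged USP10 for affinity purification or functional studies.
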