Addgene plasmid #127102: pFRT_TO_FlagHA_USP10
Depositing lab: Thomas Tuschl. Depositing organization: Rockefeller University. Publication: The G3BP1-Family-USP10 Deubiquitinase Complex Rescues Ubiquitinated 40S Subunits of Ribosomes Stalled in Translation from Lysosomal Degradation. Meyer C, Garzia A, Morozov P, Molina H, Tuschl T. Mol Cell. 2020 Mar 19;77(6):1193-1205.e5. doi: 10.1016/j.molcel.2019.12.024. Epub 2020 Jan 24. PubMed 31981475.
Backbone
  Vector backbone: pFRT_TO_FlagHA_dest
  Vector type: Mammalian Expression
Growth in bacteria
  Bacterial resistance: Ampicillin, 100 μg/mL
  Growth temperature: 37°C
  Growth strain: DH5alpha
  Copy number: Unknown
Gene/Insert
  Gene/Insert name: USP10
  Species: H. sapiens (human)
  Entrez Gene: USP10 (a.k.a. UBPO)
  Cloning method: Gateway Cloning
Terms and licenses: Academic/Nonprofit Terms; Industry Terms: Not Available to Industry
How to cite: pFRT_TO_FlagHA_USP10 was a gift from Thomas Tuschl (Addgene plasmid # 127102 ; http://n2t.net/addgene:127102 ; RRID:Addgene_127102)
